Addgene plasmid #169410: Plasmid L5 attB::Pleft* mScarlet
Purpose: Chromosomally-Integrated Fluorescent Mycobacterium tuberculosis Reporter Constructs for mScarlet
Depositing lab: Clifton Barry III. Depositing organization: National Institute of Allergy and Infectious Diseases (NIAID). Publication: Development and Optimization of Chromosomally-Integrated Fluorescent Mycobacterium tuberculosis Reporter Constructs. Kolbe K, Bell AC, Prosser GA, Assmann M, Yang HJ, Forbes HE, Gallucci S, Mayer-Barber KD, Boshoff HI, Barry Iii CE. Front Microbiol. 2020 Dec 9;11:591866. doi: 10.3389/fmicb.2020.591866. eCollection 2020. PubMed 33362741.
Backbone
  Vector backbone: pMV306
  Vector type: Unspecified
Growth in bacteria
  Bacterial resistance: Kanamycin, 50 μg/mL
  Growth temperature: 37°C
  Growth strain: DH5alpha
  Copy number: Unknown
Gene/Insert 1
  Gene/Insert name: pLeft
  Insert size (bp): 400
Gene/Insert 2
  Gene/Insert name: mScarlet proper
  Insert size (bp): 692
Terms and licenses: Academic/Nonprofit Terms; Industry Terms: Not Available to Industry
How to cite: Plasmid L5 attB::Pleft* mScarlet was a gift from Clifton Barry III (Addgene plasmid # 169410 ; http://n2t.net/addgene:169410 ; RRID:Addgene_169410)
