[The description below was written by a language model from this plasmid's Addgene catalogue record and pLannotate feature annotations shown in this document.]
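Description:
Plasmid L5 attB::Pleft* mScarlet is a mycobacterial integrating reporter plasmid built on the pMV306 backbone, designed to place a red fluorescent protein gene into the chromosome of Mycobacterium tuberculosis. It is maintained in E. coli through a high-copy ColE1/pUC-type origin and selected with kanamycin via the aph(3')-Ia (KanR) gene, which sits next to a remnant of Tn903 transposon sequence. No mycobacterial episomal origin is annotated, in keeping with an integrating design in which stable inheritance depends on insertion at the mycobacteriophage L5 attB site named in the construct's title. The roughly 4 kb sequence record shows only short fragments of mycobacteriophage L5/D29-related reading frames between the reporter cassette and KanR. No integrase gene or attP site is annotated, so the record does not show how integrase is supplied.

The payload consists of two catalogued inserts: a roughly 400 bp pLeft promoter element, marked with an asterisk in the plasmid name that suggests a modified version, and an approximately 700 bp mScarlet coding sequence. The promoter itself is not annotated in the feature table but presumably lies upstream of the reporter. mScarlet, a constitutively fluorescent red protein, is preceded by a short partial match to a 6xHis tag and followed by the E. coli rrnB T1 transcription terminator, which insulates downstream sequence from read-through. Residual vector elements include a fragment of the pUC multiple cloning site, a T7 promoter and a partial RSF origin match.

According to the record, the construct belongs to a set of chromosomally integrated fluorescent reporters developed and optimized for M. tuberculosis, providing single-copy mScarlet labelling of the bacteria.
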