Features (pLannotate 1.2.2; 11 found; start..end, strand, type, name):
    149..166     -  misc_feature   MCS (fragment): pUC18/19 multiple cloning site
    351..367     +  CDS            6xHis (fragment): 6xHis affinity tag
    381..1076    +  CDS            mScarlet: mScarlet is a basic (constitutively fluorescent) red fluorescent protein published in 2016, derived from synthetic construct. It has moderate acid sensitivity.
   1132..1178    +  terminator     rrnB T1 terminator: transcription terminator T1 from the E. coli rrnB gene
   1158..1298    -  CDS            34.1 (fragment): VG341_BPMD2 - Protein predicted: Swiss-Prot protein existence level 4. Putative excisionase. From Mycobacterium phage D29 (Mycobacteriophage D29).
   1758..1862    -  CDS            32 (fragment): VG32_BPML5 - Protein predicted: Swiss-Prot protein existence level 4. From Mycobacterium phage L5 (Mycobacteriophage L5).
   1998..2813    +  CDS            KanR: aminoglycoside phosphotransferase; aph(3')-Ia; confers resistance to kanamycin in bacteria or G418 (Geneticin®) in eukaryotes
   2954..3097    +  CDS            TRA2_ECOLX (fragment): Protein predicted: Swiss-Prot protein existence level 4. Required for transposition of transposon Tn903. From Escherichia coli.
   3144..3732    +  rep_origin     ori: high-copy-number ColE1/pMB1/pBR322/pUC origin of replication
   3962..3980    +  promoter       T7 promoter: promoter for bacteriophage T7 RNA polymerase
   4000..75      +  rep_origin     RSF ori (fragment) (across the origin): Plasmids containing the RSF 1030 origin of replication can be propagated in E. coli cells that contain additional plasmids with compatible origins.
>Addgene plasmid #169410 | Plasmid L5 attB::Pleft* mScarlet | addgene full sequence | sequence record 332739 | Addgene NGS Result
CCTTTGAGTGAGCTGATACCGCTCGCCGCAGCCGAACGACCGAGCGCAGCGAGTCAGTGAGCGAGGAAGC
GGAAGAGCGCCCAATACGCAAACCGCCTCTCCCAGATCTGATATCGCTAGAGGAAACAGCTATGACCATG
ATTACGCCAAGCTTGCATGCCTGCAGCTAGGGCACCAATTTGCGATTAGGGCTTGACAGCCACCCGGCCA
GTAGTGCATTCTTGTGTCACCGCAGCAGCAAGGCGGTAGGCGGATCCGAGAGGATCGTGCCGGTGCCGGT
GAAGAGAGATTCGCCGCCCGAAATGAGCACGATCCGCATGCTTAATTAAGGAGGTATCTCCATGAGCGGT
CACCATCACCATCACCACGGCGGTAGCGCCATGGTGAGCAAGGGCGAGGCAGTGATCAAGGAGTTCATGC
GGTTCAAGGTGCACATGGAGGGCTCCATGAACGGCCACGAGTTCGAGATCGAGGGCGAGGGCGAGGGCCG
CCCCTACGAGGGCACCCAGACCGCCAAGCTGAAGGTGACCAAGGGTGGCCCCCTGCCCTTCTCCTGGGAC
ATCCTGTCCCCTCAGTTCATGTACGGCTCCAGGGCCTTCACCAAGCACCCCGCCGACATCCCCGACTACT
ATAAGCAGTCCTTCCCCGAGGGCTTCAAGTGGGAGCGCGTGATGAACTTCGAGGACGGCGGCGCCGTGAC
CGTGACCCAGGACACCTCCCTGGAGGACGGCACCCTGATCTACAAGGTGAAGCTCCGCGGCACCAACTTC
CCTCCTGACGGCCCCGTAATGCAGAAGAAGACAATGGGCTGGGAAGCGTCCACCGAGCGGTTGTACCCCG
AGGACGGCGTGCTGAAGGGCGACATTAAGATGGCCCTGCGCCTGAAGGACGGCGGCCGCTACCTGGCGGA
CTTCAAGACCACCTACAAGGCCAAGAAGCCCGTGCAGATGCCCGGCGCCTACAACGTCGACCGCAAGTTG
GACATCACCTCCCACAACGAGGACTACACCGTGGTGGAACAGTACGAACGCTCCGAGGGCCGCCACTCCA
CCGGCGGCATGGACGAGCTGTACAAGTGAAAGCTTATCGATGTCGACGTAGTTAACTAGCGTACGATCGA
CTGCCAGGCATCAAATAAAACGAAAGGCTCAGTCGAAAGACTGGGCCTTTCGTTTTATGCCATCATGGCC
GCGGTGATCAGCTAGAGCCGTGAACGACAGGGCGAACGCCAGCCCGCCGACGGCGAGGGTTCCGACCGCT
GCAACTCCCGGTGCAACCTTGTCCCGGTCTATTCTCTTCACTGCACCAGCTCCAATCTGGTGTGAATGCC
CCTCGTCTGTTCGCGCAGGCGGGGGGCTCTATTCGTTTGTCAGCATCGAAAGTAGCCAGATCAGGGATGC
GTTGCAACCGCGTATGCCCAGGTCAGAAGAGTCGCACAAGAGTTGCAGACCCCTGGAAAGAAAAATGGCC
AGAGGGCGAAAACACCCTCTGACCAGCGGAGCGGGCGACGGGAATCGAACCCGCGTAGCTAGTTTGGAAG
AATGGGTGTCTGCCGACCACATATATGGGCCGGTCAAGATAGGTTTTTACCCCCTCTCGGCTGCATCCTC
TAAGTGGAAAGAAATTGCAGGTCGTAGAAGCGCGTTGAAGCCTGAGAGTTGCACAGGAGTTGCAACCCGG
TAGCCTTGTTCACGACGAGAGGAGACCTAGGGATCCTCCCAAGGACACTGAGTCCTAAAGAGGGGGGTTT
CTTGTCAGTACGCGAAGAACCACGCCTGGCCGCGAGCGCCAGCACCGCCGCTCTGTGCGGAGACCTGGGC
ACCAGCCCCGCCGCCGCCAGGAGCATTGCCGTTCCCGCCAGCTAGCCACCTGACGTCGGGGGGGGGGAAA
GCCACGTTGTGTCTCAAAATCTCTGATGTTACATTGCACAAGATAAAAATATATCATCATGAACAATAAA
ACTGTCTGCTTACATAAACAGTAATACAAGGGGTGTTATGAGCCATATTCAACGGGAAACGTCTTGCTCG
AGGCCGCGATTAAATTCCAACATGGATGCTGATTTATATGGGTATAAATGGGCTCGCGATAATGTCGGGC
AATCAGGTGCGACAATCTATCGCTTGTATGGGAAGCCCCATGCGCCAGAGTTGTTTCTGAAACATGGCAA
AGGTAGCGTTGCCAATGATGTTACAGATGAGATGGTCAGACTAAACTGGCTGACGGAATTTATGCCTCTT
CCGACCATCAAGCATTTTATCCGTACTCCTGATGATGCATGGTTACTCACCACTGCGATCCCCGGGAAAA
CAGCATTCCAGGTATTAGAAGAATATCCTGATTCAGGTGAAAATATTGTTGATGCGCTGGCAGTGTTCCT
GCGCCGGTTGCATTCGATTCCTGTTTGTAATTGTCCTTTTAACAGCGATCGCGTATTTCGTCTCGCTCAG
GCGCAATCACGAATGAATAACGGTTTGGTTGATGCGAGTGATTTTGATGACGAGCGTAATGGCTGGCCTG
TTGAACAAGTCTGGAAAGAAATGCATAATCTTTTGCCATTCTCACCGGATTCAGTCGTCACTCATGGTGA
TTTCTCACTTGATAACCTTATTTTTGACGAGGGGAAATTAATAGGTTGTATTGATGTTGGACGAGTCGGA
ATCGCAGACCGATACCAGGATCTTGCCATCCTATGGAACTGCCTCGGTGAGTTTTCTCCTTCATTACAGA
AACGGCTTTTTCAAAAATATGGTATTGATAATCCTGATATGAATAAATTGCAGTTTCATTTGATGCTCGA
TGAGTTTTTCTAATCAGAATTGGTTAATTGGTTGTAACACTGGCAGAGCATTACGCTGACTTGACGGGAC
GGCGGCTTTGTTGAATAAATCGAACTTTTGCTGAGTTGAAGGATCAGATCACGCATCTTCCCGACAACGC
AGACCGTTCCGTGGCAAAGCAAAAGTTCAAAATCACCAACTGGTCCACCTACAACAAAGCTCTCACCAAC
CGTGGCTCCCTCACTTTCTGGCTGGATGATGGGGCGATTCAGGCCTGGTATGAGTCAGCAACACCTTCTT
CACGAGGCAGACCTCACTAGTTCCATGAGCGTCAGACCCCGTAGAAAAGATCAAAGGATCTTCTTGAGAT
CCTTTTTTTCTGCGCGTAATCTGCTGCTTGCAAACAAAAAAACCACCGCTACCAGCGGTGGTTTGTTTGC
CGGATCAAGAGCTACCAACTCTTTTTCCGAAGGTAACTGGCTTCAGCAGAGCGCAGATACCAAATACTGT
CCTTCTAGTGTAGCCGTAGTTAGGCCACCACTTCAAGAACTCTGTAGCACCGCCTACATACCTCGCTCTG
CTAATCCTGTTACCAGTGGCTGCTGCCAGTGGCGATAAGTCGTGTCTTACCGGGTTGGACTCAAGACGAT
AGTTACCGGATAAGGCGCAGCGGTCGGGCTGAACGGGGGGTTCGTGCACACAGCCCAGCTTGGAGCGAAC
GACCTACACCGAACTGAGATACCTACAGCGTGAGCTATGAGAAAGCGCCACGCTTCCCGAGGGGAGAAAG
GCGGACAGGTATCCGGTAAGCGGCAGGGTCGGAACAGGAGAGCGCACGAGGGAGCTTCCAGGGGGAAACG
CCTGGTATCTTTATAGTCCTGTCGGGTTTCGCCACCTCTGACTTGAGCGTCGATTTTTGTGATGCTCGTC
AGGGGGGCGGAGCCTATGGAAAAACGCCAGCAACGCGGCCTTTTTACGGTTCCTGGCCTTTTGCTGGCCT
TTTGCTCACATGTTCTTTCCTGCGTTATCCCCTGATTCTGTGGATAACCGTATTACCGCCTTTGAGTGAG
CTGATACCGCTCGCCGCAGCCGAACGACCGAGCGCAACGCGTGCGGCCGCGGTACCAGATCTTTAAATCT
AGACGATGATAAGCGGTCAAACATGAGAATTCGCGGCCGCATAATACGACTCACTATAGGGATCTTAATT
AAGGCGCCTCATGTTCTTTCCTGCGTTATCCCCTGATTCTGTGGATAACCGTATTACCG
